>Addgene plasmid #170322 | P-Ef1a-RPL22-3XFlag-P2A-mCherry-T2A-Puro | addgene full sequence | sequence record 333010 | Addgene NGS Result
GGTCTATTCTTTTGATTTATAAGGGATTTTGCCGATTTCGGCCTATTGGTTAAAAAATGAGCTGATTTAA
CAAAAATTTAACGCGAATTAATTCTGTGGAATGTGTGTCAGTTAGGGTGTGGAAAGTCCCCAGGCTCCCC
AGCAGGCAGAAGTATGCAAAGCATGCATCTCAATTAGTCAGCAACCAGGTGTGGAAAGTCCCCAGGCTCC
CCAGCAGGCAGAAGTATGCAAAGCATGCATCTCAATTAGTCAGCAACCATAGTCCCGCCCCTAACTCCGC
CCATCCCGCCCCTAACTCCGCCCAGTTCCGCCCATTCTCCGCCCCATGGCTGACTAATTTTTTTTATTTA
TGCAGAGGCCGAGGCCGCCTCTGCCTCTGAGCTATTCCAGAAGTAGTGAGGAGGCTTTTTTGGAGGCCTA
GGCTTTTGCAAAAAGCTCCCGGGAGCTTGTATATCCATTTTCGGATCTGATCAGCACGTGTTGACAATTA
ATCATCGGCATAGTATATCGGCATAGTATAATACGACAAGGTGAGGAACTAAACCATGGCCAAGTTGACC
AGTGCCGTTCCGGTGCTCACCGCGCGCGACGTCGCCGGAGCGGTCGAGTTCTGGACCGACCGGCTCGGGT
TCTCCCGGGACTTCGTGGAGGACGACTTCGCCGGTGTGGTCCGGGACGACGTGACCCTGTTCATCAGCGC
GGTCCAGGACCAGGTGGTGCCGGACAACACCCTGGCCTGGGTGTGGGTGCGCGGCCTGGACGAGCTGTAC
GCCGAGTGGTCGGAGGTCGTGTCCACGAACTTCCGGGACGCCTCCGGGCCGGCCATGACCGAGATCGGCG
AGCAGCCGTGGGGGCGGGAGTTCGCCCTGCGCGACCCGGCCGGCAACTGCGTGCACTTCGTGGCCGAGGA
GCAGGACTGACACGTGCTACGAGATTTCGATTCCACCGCCGCCTTCTATGAAAGGTTGGGCTTCGGAATC
GTTTTCCGGGACGCCGGCTGGATGATCCTCCAGCGCGGGGATCTCATGCTGGAGTTCTTCGCCCACCCCA
ACTTGTTTATTGCAGCTTATAATGGTTACAAATAAAGCAATAGCATCACAAATTTCACAAATAAAGCATT
TTTTTCACTGCATTCTAGTTGTGGTTTGTCCAAACTCATCAATGTATCTTATCATGTCTGTATACCGTCG
ACCTCTAGCTAGAGCTTGGCGTAATCATGGTCATAGCTGTTTCCTGTGTGAAATTGTTATCCGCTCACAA
TTCCACACAACATACGAGCCGGAAGCATAAAGTGTAAAGCCTGGGGTGCCTAATGAGTGAGCTAACTCAC
ATTAATTGCGTTGCGCTCACTGCCCGCTTTCCAGTCGGGAAACCTGTCGTGCCAGCTGCATTAATGAATC
GGCCAACGCGCGGGGAGAGGCGGTTTGCGTATTGGGCGCTCTTCCGCTTCCTCGCTCACTGACTCGCTGC
GCTCGGTCGTTCGGCTGCGGCGAGCGGTATCAGCTCACTCAAAGGCGGTAATACGGTTATCCACAGAATC
AGGGGATAACGCAGGAAAGAACATGTGAGCAAAAGGCCAGCAAAAGGCCAGGAACCGTAAAAAGGCCGCG
TTGCTGGCGTTTTTCCATAGGCTCCGCCCCCCTGACGAGCATCACAAAAATCGACGCTCAAGTCAGAGGT
GGCGAAACCCGACAGGACTATAAAGATACCAGGCGTTTCCCCCTGGAAGCTCCCTCGTGCGCTCTCCTGT
TCCGACCCTGCCGCTTACCGGATACCTGTCCGCCTTTCTCCCTTCGGGAAGCGTGGCGCTTTCTCATAGC
TCACGCTGTAGGTATCTCAGTTCGGTGTAGGTCGTTCGCTCCAAGCTGGGCTGTGTGCACGAACCCCCCG
TTCAGCCCGACCGCTGCGCCTTATCCGGTAACTATCGTCTTGAGTCCAACCCGGTAAGACACGACTTATC
GCCACTGGCAGCAGCCACTGGTAACAGGATTAGCAGAGCGAGGTATGTAGGCGGTGCTACAGAGTTCTTG
AAGTGGTGGCCTAACTACGGCTACACTAGAAGAACAGTATTTGGTATCTGCGCTCTGCTGAAGCCAGTTA
CCTTCGGAAAAAGAGTTGGTAGCTCTTGATCCGGCAAACAAACCACCGCTGGTAGCGGTGGTTTTTTTGT
TTGCAAGCAGCAGATTACGCGCAGAAAAAAAGGATCTCAAGAAGATCCTTTGATCTTTTCTACGGGGTCT
GACGCTCAGTGGAACGAAAACTCACGTTAAGGGATTTTGGTCATGAGATTATCAAAAAGGATCTTCACCT
AGATCCTTTTAAATTAAAAATGAAGTTTTAAATCAATCTAAAGTATATATGAGTAAACTTGGTCTGACAG
TTACCAATGCTTAATCAGTGAGGCACCTATCTCAGCGATCTGTCTATTTCGTTCATCCATAGTTGCCTGA
CTCCCCGTCGTGTAGATAACTACGATACGGGAGGGCTTACCATCTGGCCCCAGTGCTGCAATGATACCGC
GAGACCCACGCTCACCGGCTCCAGATTTATCAGCAATAAACCAGCCAGCCGGAAGGGCCGAGCGCAGAAG
TGGTCCTGCAACTTTATCCGCCTCCATCCAGTCTATTAATTGTTGCCGGGAAGCTAGAGTAAGTAGTTCG
CCAGTTAATAGTTTGCGCAACGTTGTTGCCATTGCTACAGGCATCGTGGTGTCACGCTCGTCGTTTGGTA
TGGCTTCATTCAGCTCCGGTTCCCAACGATCAAGGCGAGTTACATGATCCCCCATGTTGTGCAAAAAAGC
GGTTAGCTCCTTCGGTCCTCCGATCGTTGTCAGAAGTAAGTTGGCCGCAGTGTTATCACTCATGGTTATG
GCAGCACTGCATAATTCTCTTACTGTCATGCCATCCGTAAGATGCTTTTCTGTGACTGGTGAGTACTCAA
CCAAGTCATTCTGAGAATAGTGTATGCGGCGACCGAGTTGCTCTTGCCCGGCGTCAATACGGGATAATAC
CGCGCCACATAGCAGAACTTTAAAAGTGCTCATCATTGGAAAACGTTCTTCGGGGCGAAAACTCTCAAGG
ATCTTACCGCTGTTGAGATCCAGTTCGATGTAACCCACTCGTGCACCCAACTGATCTTCAGCATCTTTTA
CTTTCACCAGCGTTTCTGGGTGAGCAAAAACAGGAAGGCAAAATGCCGCAAAAAAGGGAATAAGGGCGAC
ACGGAAATGTTGAATACTCATACTCTTCCTTTTTCAATATTATTGAAGCATTTATCAGGGTTATTGTCTC
ATGAGCGGATACATATTTGAATGTATTTAGAAAAATAAACAAATAGGGGTTCCGCGCACATTTCCCCGAA
AAGTGCCACCTGACGTCGACGGATCGGGAGATCTCCCGATCCCCTATGGTGCACTCTCAGTACAATCTGC
TCTGATGCCGCATAGTTAAGCCAGTATCTGCTCCCTGCTTGTGTGTTGGAGGTCGCTGAGTAGTGCGCGA
GCAAAATTTAAGCTACAACAAGGCAAGGCTTGACCGACAATTGCATGAAGAATCTGCTTAGGGTTAGGCG
TTTTGCGCTGCTTCGCGATGTACGGGCCAGATATACGCGTTGACATTGATTATTGACTAGTTATTAATAG
TAATCAATTACGGGGTCATTAGTTCATAGCCCATATATGGAGTTCCGCGTTACATAACTTACGGTAAATG
GCCCGCCTGGCTGACCGCCCAACGACCCCCGCCCATTGACGTCAATAATGACGTATGTTCCCATAGTAAC
GCCAATAGGGACTTTCCATTGACGTCAATGGGTGGAGTATTTACGGTAAACTGCCCACTTGGCAGTACAT
CAAGTGTATCATATGCCAAGTACGCCCCCTATTGACGTCAATGACGGTAAATGGCCCGCCTGGCATTATG
CCCAGTACATGACCTTATGGGACTTTCCTACTTGGCAGTACATCTACGTATTAGTCATCGCTATTACCAT
GGTGATGCGGTTTTGGCAGTACATCAATGGGCGTGGATAGCGGTTTGACTCACGGGGATTTCCAAGTCTC
CACCCCATTGACGTCAATGGGAGTTTGTTTTGGCACCAAAATCAACGGGACTTTCCAAAATGTCGTAACA
ACTCCGCCCCATTGACGCAAATGGGCGGTAGGCGTGTACGGTGGGAGGTCTATATAAGCAGCGCGTTTTG
CCTGTACTGGGTCTCTCTGGTTAGACCAGATCTGAGCCTGGGAGCTCTCTGGCTAACTAGGGAACCCACT
GCTTAAGCCTCAATAAAGCTTGCCTTGAGTGCTTCAAGTAGTGTGTGCCCGTCTGTTGTGTGACTCTGGT
AACTAGAGATCCCTCAGACCCTTTTAGTCAGTGTGGAAAATCTCTAGCAGTGGCGCCCGAACAGGGACTT
GAAAGCGAAAGGGAAACCAGAGGAGCTCTCTCGACGCAGGACTCGGCTTGCTGAAGCGCGCACGGCAAGA
GGCGAGGGGCGGCGACTGGTGAGTACGCCAAAAATTTTGACTAGCGGAGGCTAGAAGGAGAGAGATGGGT
GCGAGAGCGTCAGTATTAAGCGGGGGAGAATTAGATCGCGATGGGAAAAAATTCGGTTAAGGCCAGGGGG
AAAGAAAAAATATAAATTAAAACATATAGTATGGGCAAGCAGGGAGCTAGAACGATTCGCAGTTAATCCT
GGCCTGTTAGAAACATCAGAAGGCTGTAGACAAATACTGGGACAGCTACAACCATCCCTTCAGACAGGAT
CAGAAGAACTTAGATCATTATATAATACAGTAGCAACCCTCTATTGTGTGCATCAAAGGATAGAGATAAA
AGACACCAAGGAAGCTTTAGACAAGATAGAGGAAGAGCAAAACAAAAGTAAGACCACCGCACAGCAAGCG
GCCGCTGATCTTCAGACCTGGAGGAGGAGATATGAGGGACAATTGGAGAAGTGAATTATATAAATATAAA
GTAGTAAAAATTGAACCATTAGGAGTAGCACCCACCAAGGCAAAGAGAAGAGTGGTGCAGAGAGAAAAAA
GAGCAGTGGGAATAGGAGCTTTGTTCCTTGGGTTCTTGGGAGCAGCAGGAAGCACTATGGGCGCAGCGTC
AATGACGCTGACGGTACAGGCCAGACAATTATTGTCTGGTATAGTGCAGCAGCAGAACAATTTGCTGAGG
GCTATTGAGGCGCAACAGCATCTGTTGCAACTCACAGTCTGGGGCATCAAGCAGCTCCAGGCAAGAATCC
TGGCTGTGGAAAGATACCTAAAGGATCAACAGCTCCTGGGGATTTGGGGTTGCTCTGGAAAACTCATTTG
CACCACTGCTGTGCCTTGGAATGCTAGTTGGAGTAATAAATCTCTGGAACAGATTTGGAATCACACGACC
TGGATGGAGTGGGACAGAGAAATTAACAATTACACAAGCTTAATACACTCCTTAATTGAAGAATCGCAAA
ACCAGCAAGAAAAGAATGAACAAGAATTATTGGAATTAGATAAATGGGCAAGTTTGTGGAATTGGTTTAA
CATAACAAATTGGCTGTGGTATATAAAATTATTCATAATGATAGTAGGAGGCTTGGTAGGTTTAAGAATA
GTTTTTGCTGTACTTTCTATAGTGAATAGAGTTAGGCAGGGATATTCACCATTATCGTTTCAGACCCACC
TCCCAACCCCGAGGGGACCCGACAGGCCCGAAGGAATAGAAGAAGAAGGTGGAGAGAGAGACAGAGACAG
ATCCATTCGATTAGTGAACGGATCGGCACTGCGTGCGCCAATTCTGCAGACAAATGGCAGTATTCATCCA
CAATTTTAAAAGAAAAGGGGGGATTGGGGGGTACAGTGCAGGGGAAAGAATAGTAGACATAATAGCAACA
GACATACAAACTAAAGAATTACAAAAACAAATTACAAAAATTCAAAATTTTCGGGTTTATTACAGGGACA
GCAGAGATCCAGTTTGGTTAATTAAGCTAGCTAGGTCTTGAAAGGAGTGGGAATTGGCTCCGGTGCCCGT
CAGTGGGCAGAGCGCACATCGCCCACAGTCCCCGAGAAGTTGGGGGGAGGGGTCGGCAATTGATCCGGTG
CCTAGAGAAGGTGGCGCGGGGTAAACTGGGAAAGTGATGTCGTGTACTGGCTCCGCCTTTTTCCCGAGGG
TGGGGGAGAACCGTATATAAGTGCAGTAGTCGCCGTGAACGTTCTTTTTCGCAACGGGTTTGCCGCCAGA
ACACAGGACCGGTTAATCTGCGCTGCCACC
[384 nt withheld, positions 6261-6644]
GGAGGTGGATCAGGAGACTACAAGGATCACGACGGTGATTACAAGGACCACGATATCGACTACAAGGATG
ACGATGACAAGGAATTCGGATCTGGCGCCACGAATTTCTCGCTACTCAAGCAGGCCGGTGATGTCGAGGA
AAACCCTGGTCCTATGGTGTCTAGAGTGAGCAAGGGCGAGGAGGATAACATGGCCATCATCAAGGAGTTC
ATGCGCTTCAAGGTGCACATGGAGGGCTCCGTGAACGGCCACGAGTTCGAGATCGAGGGCGAGGGCGAGG
GCCGCCCCTACGAGGGCACCCAGACCGCCAAGCTGAAGGTGACCAAGGGTGGCCCCCTGCCCTTCGCCTG
GGACATCCTGTCCCCTCAGTTCATGTACGGCTCCAAGGCCTACGTGAAGCACCCCGCCGACATCCCCGAC
TACTTGAAGCTGTCCTTCCCCGAGGGCTTCAAGTGGGAGCGCGTGATGAACTTCGAGGACGGCGGCGTGG
TGACCGTGACCCAGGACTCCTCCCTGCAGGACGGCGAGTTCATCTACAAGGTGAAGCTGCGCGGCACCAA
CTTCCCCTCCGACGGCCCCGTAATGCAGAAGAAGACCATGGGCTGGGAGGCCTCCTCCGAGCGGATGTAC
CCCGAGGACGGCGCCCTGAAGGGCGAGATCAAGCAGAGGCTGAAGCTGAAGGACGGCGGCCACTACGACG
CTGAGGTCAAGACCACCTACAAGGCCAAGAAGCCCGTGCAGCTGCCCGGCGCCTACAACGTCAACATCAA
GTTGGACATCACCTCCCACAACGAGGACTACACCATCGTGGAACAGTACGAACGCGCCGAGGGCCGCCAC
TCCACCGGCGGCATGGACGAGCTGTACAAGGGTTCAGGGGAGGGAAGAGGTTCCCTGCTCACATGCGGAG
ACGTAGAAGAGAATCCCGGACCCATGACCTCTAGAGAGTACAAGCCCACGGTGCGCCTCGCCACCCGCGA
CGACGTCCCCAGGGCCGTACGCACCCTCGCCGCCGCGTTCGCCGACTACCCCGCCACGCGCCACACCGTC
GATCCGGACCGCCACATCGAGCGGGTCACCGAGCTGCAAGAACTCTTCCTCACGCGCGTCGGGCTCGACA
TCGGCAAGGTGTGGGTCGCGGACGACGGCGCCGCGGTGGCGGTCTGGACCACGCCGGAGAGCGTCGAAGC
GGGGGCGGTGTTCGCCGAGATCGGCCCGCGCATGGCCGAGTTGAGCGGTTCCCGGCTGGCCGCGCAGCAA
CAGATGGAAGGCCTCCTGGCGCCGCACCGGCCCAAGGAGCCCGCGTGGTTCCTGGCCACCGTCGGCGTCT
CGCCCGACCACCAGGGCAAGGGTCTGGGCAGCGCCGTCGTGCTCCCCGGAGTGGAGGCGGCCGAGCGCGC
CGGGGTGCCCGCCTTCCTGGAGACCTCCGCGCCCCGCAACCTCCCCTTCTACGAGCGGCTCGGCTTCACC
GTCACCGCCGACGTCGAGGTGCCCGAAGGACCGCGCACCTGGTGCATGACCCGCAAGCCCGGTGCCTGAT
TAATTAAGCTAGCTAATTCGATATCAAGCTTATCGATAATCAACCTCTGGATTACAAAATTTGTGAAAGA
TTGACTGGTATTCTTAACTATGTTGCTCCTTTTACGCTATGTGGATACGCTGCTTTAATGCCTTTGTATC
ATGCTATTGCTTCCCGTATGGCTTTCATTTTCTCCTCCTTGTATAAATCCTGGTTGCTGTCTCTTTATGA
GGAGTTGTGGCCCGTTGTCAGGCAACGTGGCGTGGTGTGCACTGTGTTTGCTGACGCAACCCCCACTGGT
TGGGGCATTGCCACCACCTGTCAGCTCCTTTCCGGGACTTTCGCTTTCCCCCTCCCTATTGCCACGGCGG
AACTCATCGCCGCCTGCCTTGCCCGCTGCTGGACAGGGGCTCGGCTGTTGGGCACTGACAATTCCGTGGT
GTTGTCGGGGAAATCATCGTCCTTTCCTTGGCTGCTCGCCTGTGTTGCCACCTGGATTCTGCGCGGGACG
TCCTTCTGCTACGTCCCTTCGGCCCTCAATCCAGCGGACCTTCCTTCCCGCGGCCTGCTGCCGGCTCTGC
GGCCTCTTCCGCGTCTTCGCCTTCGCCCTCAGACGAGTCGGATCTCCCTTTGGGCCGCCTCCCCGCATCG
ATACCGTCGACCTCGAGACCTAGAAAAACATGGAGCAATCACAAGTAGCAATACAGCAGCTACCAATGCT
GATTGTGCCTGGCTAGAAGCACAAGAGGAGGAGGAGGTGGGTTTTCCAGTCACACCTCAGGTACCTTTAA
GACCAATGACTTACAAGGCAGCTGTAGATCTTAGCCACTTTTTAAAAGAAAAGGGGGGACTGGAAGGGCT
AATTCACTCCCAACGAAGACAAGATATCCTTGATCTGTGGATCTACCACACACAAGGCTACTTCCCTGAT
TGGCAGAACTACACACCAGGGCCAGGGATCAGATATCCACTGACCTTTGGATGGTGCTACAAGCTAGTAC
CAGTTGAGCAAGAGAAGGTAGAAGAAGCCAATGAAGGAGAGAACACCCGCTTGTTACACCCTGTGAGCCT
GCATGGGATGGATGACCCGGAGAGAGAAGTATTAGAGTGGAGGTTTGACAGCCGCCTAGCATTTCATCAC
ATGGCCCGAGAGCTGCATCCGGACTGTACTGGGTCTCTCTGGTTAGACCAGATCTGAGCCTGGGAGCTCT
CTGGCTAACTAGGGAACCCACTGCTTAAGCCTCAATAAAGCTTGCCTTGAGTGCTTCAAGTAGTGTGTGC
CCGTCTGTTGTGTGACTCTGGTAACTAGAGATCCCTCAGACCCTTTTAGTCAGTGTGGAAAATCTCTAGC
AGGGCCCGTTTAAACCCGCTGATCAGCCTCGACTGTGCCTTCTAGTTGCCAGCCATCTGTTGTTTGCCCC
TCCCCCGTGCCTTCCTTGACCCTGGAAGGTGCCACTCCCACTGTCCTTTCCTAATAAAATGAGGAAATTG
CATCGCATTGTCTGAGTAGGTGTCATTCTATTCTGGGGGGTGGGGTGGGGCAGGACAGCAAGGGGGAGGA
TTGGGAAGACAATAGCAGGCATGCTGGGGATGCGGTGGGCTCTATGGCTTCTGAGGCGGAAAGAACCAGC
TGGGGCTCTAGGGGGTATCCCC
[124 nt withheld, positions 9817-9940]
C
[91 nt withheld, positions 9942-10032]
A
[49 nt withheld, positions 10034-10082]
CCTTTGACGTTGGAGTCCACGTTCTTT
[37 nt withheld, positions 10110-10146]
ACCCTATCTC
Features (pLannotate 1.2.2; 34 found; start..end, strand, type, name):
    103..432     +  promoter       SV40 promoter: SV40 enhancer and early promoter
    480..527     +  promoter       EM7 promoter: synthetic bacterial promoter&nbsp
    546..920     +  CDS            BleoR: antibiotic-binding protein; Sh ble from Streptoalloteichus hindustanus; confers resistance to bleomycin, phleomycin, and Zeocin™
    930..1055    +  CDS            ble (fragment): BLE_KLEPN - Experimental evidence at protein level: Swiss-Prot protein existence level 1. Binding protein with a strong affinity to the bleomycin family of antibiotics. Binds to CL990; an antimitotic-antibiotic compound. From Klebsiella pneumoniae.
   1050..1171    +  polyA_signal   SV40 poly(A) signal: SV40 polyadenylation signal
   1244..1260    -  protein_bind   lac operator: The lac repressor binds to the lac operator to inhibit transcription in E. coli. This inhibition can be relieved by adding lactose or isopropyl-β-D-thiogalactopyranoside (IPTG). lac repressor encoded by lacI
   1268..1298    -  promoter       lac promoter: promoter for the E. coli lac operon
   1313..1334    -  protein_bind   CAP binding site: CAP binding activates transcription in the presence of cAMP. E. coli catabolite activator protein
   1347..1439    -  CDS            lacI (fragment): lac repressor; lacI; The lac repressor binds to the lac operator to inhibit transcription in E. coli. This inhibition can be relieved by adding lactose or isopropyl-β-D-thiogalactopyranoside (IPTG).
   1622..2210    -  rep_origin     ori: high-copy-number ColE1/pMB1/pBR322/pUC origin of replication
   2381..3241    -  CDS            AmpR: β-lactamase; bla; confers resistance to ampicillin, carbenicillin, and related antibiotics
   3242..3346    -  promoter       AmpR promoter: bla
   3405..3457    -  misc_feature   bom (fragment): basis of mobility region from pBR322
   3612..3991    +  enhancer       CMV enhancer: human cytomegalovirus immediate early enhancer
   3992..4191    +  promoter       CMV promoter: human cytomegalovirus (CMV) immediate early promoter
   4209..4389    +  LTR            5' LTR (truncated): truncated 5' long terminal repeat (LTR) from HIV-1
   4436..4561    +  misc_feature   HIV-1 Ψ: packaging signal of human immunodeficiency virus type 1
   4545..4908    +  CDS            HIV-1 gag (fragment): gag protein from human immunodeficiency virus 1; gag
   5054..5287    +  misc_feature   RRE: The Rev response element (RRE) of HIV-1 allows for Rev-dependent mRNA export from the nucleus to the cytoplasm.
   5664..5764    +  CDS            Rev (fragment): human immunodeficiency virus 1 (HIV-1) Rev protein; rev; enhances nuclear export of unspliced and incompletely spliced viral mRNAs
   5814..5931    +  misc_feature   cPPT/CTS: central polypurine tract and central termination sequence of HIV-1
   5981..5999    +  CDS            small t antigen (fragment): SV40 (simian virus 40) small t antigen
   6025..6236    +  promoter       EF-1α core promoter: core promoter for human elongation factor EF-1α
   6261..6623    +  CDS            RPL22 (fragment) (sequence withheld): RL22_HUMAN - Experimental evidence at protein level: Swiss-Prot protein existence level 1. From Homo sapiens (Human).
   6705..6725    +  CDS            FLAG (fragment): FLAG® epitope tag, followed by an enterokinase cleavage site
   6810..7514    +  CDS            mCherry: mCherry is a basic (constitutively fluorescent) red fluorescent protein published in 2004, derived from Discosoma sp.. It is reported to be a very rapidly-maturing monomer with low acid sensitivity.
   7590..8183    +  CDS            PuroR (fragment): puromycin N-acetyltransferase; pac from Streptomyces; confers resistance to puromycin
   8199..8222    +  misc_feature   MCS (fragment): pBluescript multiple cloning site
   8222..8810    +  misc_feature   WPRE: woodchuck hepatitis virus posttranscriptional regulatory element
   8747..9328    +  CDS            nef (fragment): NEF_HV1H2 - Experimental evidence at protein level: Swiss-Prot protein existence level 1. Extracellular Nef protein targets CD4(+) T-lymphocytes for apoptosis by interacting with CXCR4 surface receptors. From Human immunodeficiency virus type 1 group M subtype B (isolate HXB2) (HIV-1).
   9335..9515    +  LTR            5' LTR (truncated): truncated 5' long terminal repeat (LTR) from HIV-1
   9547..9771    +  polyA_signal   bGH poly(A) signal: bovine growth hormone polyadenylation signal
   9775..9796    +  promoter       SV40 promoter (fragment): SV40 enhancer and early promoter
   9817..89      +  rep_origin     f1 ori (across the origin) (sequence partly withheld): f1 bacteriophage origin of replication; arrow indicates direction of (+) strand synthesis
