[The description below was written by a language model from this plasmid's Addgene catalogue record and pLannotate feature annotations shown in this document.]
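Description:
P-Ef1a-RPL22-3XFlag-P2A-mCherry-T2A-Puro is a lentiviral transfer plasmid of about 10.2 kb built on a pLV backbone. It delivers an epitope-tagged human ribosomal protein to mammalian cells. In bacteria it is maintained through a high-copy ColE1/pUC-type origin and selected with ampicillin (AmpR). An f1 origin is also present, and so is an SV40/EM7-driven BleoR cassette with an SV40 poly(A) signal, which lies outside the viral region. The viral genome is transcribed from a CMV enhancer/promoter fused to a truncated HIV-1 5' LTR. It carries the Ψ packaging signal with a gag fragment, the RRE for Rev-dependent nuclear export, the cPPT/CTS, a WPRE to boost transcript expression, and a truncated downstream LTR followed by a bGH poly(A) signal. Virus production therefore needs packaging and envelope functions supplied from separate plasmids.

The payload is a single open reading frame driven by the EF-1α core promoter. It encodes unmutated human RPL22 with a C-terminal 3xFLAG tag, then a P2A peptide, mCherry, a T2A peptide and puromycin N-acetyltransferase. The feature table annotates only a FLAG fragment and does not call the 2A sequences, so these come from the construct name. The catalogue purpose describes RPL22 as mCherry tagged, but the 2A peptides should cause ribosomal skipping and yield three separate proteins. FLAG-RPL22 can incorporate into ribosomes, free mCherry marks transduced cells, and PuroR allows their selection. The associated publication concerns cell type-specific in vitro expression profiling of stem cell-derived neural models. That fits use of the tagged ribosomal protein for anti-FLAG pulldown of ribosome-associated mRNA from transduced cells, although the record itself does not state this application.
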