Addgene plasmid #170322: P-Ef1a-RPL22-3XFlag-P2A-mCherry-T2A-Puro
Purpose: Expresses FLAG and mCherry tagged RPL22, puromycin resistance
Depositing lab: Hemali Phatnani. Depositing organization: New York Genome Center. Publication: Cell Type-Specific In Vitro Gene Expression Profiling of Stem Cell-Derived Neural Models. Gregory JA, Hoelzli E, Abdelaal R, Braine C, Cuevas M, Halpern M, Barretto N, Schrode N, Akbalik G, Kang K, Cheng E, Bowles K, Lotz S, Goderie S, Karch CM, Temple S, Goate A, Brennand KJ, Phatnani H. Cells. 2020 Jun 5;9(6). pii: cells9061406. doi: 10.3390/cells9061406. PubMed 32516938.
Backbone
  Vector backbone: pLV
  Vector type: Lentiviral
Growth in bacteria
  Bacterial resistance: Ampicillin, 100 μg/mL
  Growth temperature: 30°C
  Growth strain: NEB Stable
  Copy number: Unknown
Gene/Insert
  Gene/Insert name: RPL22
  Species: H. sapiens (human)
  Mutation: None
  Entrez Gene: RPL22 (a.k.a. EAP, HBP15, HBP15/L22, L22)
  Cloning method: Restriction Enzyme; 5′ cloning site Unknown (unknown if destroyed); 3′ cloning site Unknown (unknown if destroyed)
Terms and licenses: Academic/Nonprofit Terms; Industry Terms: Not Available to Industry
How to cite: P-Ef1a-RPL22-3XFlag-P2A-mCherry-T2A-Puro was a gift from Hemali Phatnani (Addgene plasmid # 170322 ; http://n2t.net/addgene:170322 ; RRID:Addgene_170322)
